Addgene plasmid #38884: GRIP1
Purpose: Bacterial expression for structure determination; may not be full ORF
Depositing lab: Nicola Burgess-Brown. Depositing organization: University of Oxford.
Backbone
  Vector backbone: pNIC28-Bsa4
  Backbone manufacturer: SGC
  Vector type: Bacterial Expression
Growth in bacteria
  Bacterial resistance: Kanamycin, 50 μg/mL
  Growth temperature: 37°C
  Growth strain: Mach1
  Copy number: Low Copy
Gene/Insert
  Gene/Insert name: GRIP1 (alt names: glutamate receptor interacting protein 1; PDB:2JIL)
  Species: H. sapiens (human)
  Insert size (bp): 372
  Mutation: C184S; codon-optimized
  Entrez Gene: GRIP1 (a.k.a. FRASRS3, GRIP)
  Tag / fusion protein: His Tev (N terminal on insert)
  Cloning method: Ligation Independent Cloning
  Sequencing primers: 5′ T7; 3′ T7-term
Terms and licenses: Academic/Nonprofit Terms; Industry Terms: Not Available to Industry
How to cite: GRIP1 was a gift from Nicola Burgess-Brown (Addgene plasmid # 38884 ; http://n2t.net/addgene:38884 ; RRID:Addgene_38884)
