[The description below was written by a language model from this plasmid's Addgene catalogue record.]
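Description:
GRIP1 is a bacterial expression plasmid built on the pNIC28-Bsa4 backbone from the SGC, a vector designed for ligation-independent cloning of protein fragments for structural biology. It is maintained in E. coli under kanamycin selection and is recorded as low copy. The record does not give a feature table, so the origin of replication and the promoter are not explicitly stated. However, the listed sequencing primers (T7 forward and T7 terminator reverse) indicate that the insert sits between T7 promoter and terminator elements, as is typical for expression in strains that supply T7 RNA polymerase.

The insert is a 372 bp, codon-optimized fragment of human GRIP1 (glutamate receptor interacting protein 1), a multi-PDZ-domain scaffolding protein. At this size it encodes only a small portion of the protein, consistent with the catalogue note that the construct may not contain the full open reading frame, and it carries a C184S substitution. The record does not state the reason for this mutation. The fragment is fused at its N terminus to a His tag followed by a TEV protease site. This allows the protein to be purified by immobilized metal affinity chromatography, after which the tag can be cleaved off to leave near-native protein.

The stated purpose is recombinant production of the GRIP1 fragment in bacteria for structure determination, and the record links the construct to a deposited PDB structure. It is therefore suited to producing this domain for crystallography, biophysical characterization or binding studies.
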