>Addgene plasmid #38884 | GRIP1 | depositor partial sequence | sequence record 48942 | GRIP1 sequence 372 bps
ATGCACCATCATCATCATCATTCTTCTGGTGTAGATCTGGGTACCGAGAACCTGTACTTCCAATCCATGC
GCACCGTGGAAGTGACCCTGCATAAAGAAGGCAATACCTTTGGCTTTGTGATTCGTGGTGGCGCGCATGA
TGATCGCAATAAAAGCCGTCCGGTGGTGATTACCAGCGTGCGCCCGGGCGGTCCGGCGGATCGTGAAGGC
ACCATTAAACCGGGTGATCGCCTGCTGTCCGTTGATGGTATCCGCCTGCTGGGTACCACGCATGCGGAAG
CCATGAGTATTCTGAAGCAGTGTGGTCAGGAAGCTGCTCTGCTGATTGAGTACGATGTGAGTGAAACCGC
GGTTTGACAGTAAAGGTGGATA
