>Addgene plasmid #38884 | GRIP1 | addgene partial sequence | sequence record 50603 | T7_term
GCTTGTTAGCAGCCGGATCTCAGTGGTGGTGGTGGTGGTGCTCGAGTGCGGCCGCAAGCTTGTCGACGGA
GCTCGAATTCGGATCCGTATCCACCTTTACTGTCAAACCGCGGTTTCACTCACATCGTACTCAATCAGCA
GAGCAGCTTCCTGACCACACTGCTTCAGAATACTCATGGCTTCCGCATGCGTGGTACCCAGCAGGCGGAT
ACCATCAACGGACAGCAGGCGATCACCCGGTTTAATGGTGCCTTCACGATCCGCCGGACCGCCCGGGCGC
ACGCTGGTAATCACCACCGGACGGCTTTTATTGCGATCATCATGCGCGCCACCACGAATCACAAAGCCAA
AGGTATTGCCTTCTTTATGCAGGGTCACTTCCACGGTGCGCATGGATTGGAAGTACAGGTTCTCGGTACC
CAGATCTACACCAGAAGAATGATGATGATGATGGTGCATATGTATATCTCCTTCTTAAAGTTAAACAAAA
TTATTTCTAGAGGGGAATTGTTATCCGCTCACAATTCCCCTATAGTGAGTCGTATTAATTTCGCGGGATC
GAGATCTCGATCCTCTACGCCGGACGCATCGTGGCCGGCATCACCGGCGCCACAGGTGCGGTTGCTGGCG
CCTATATCGCCGACATCACCGATGGGGAAGATCGGGCTCGCCACTTCGGGCTCATGAGCGCTTGTTTCGG
CGTGGGTATGGTGGCAGGCCCCGTGGCCGGGGGACTGTTGGGCGCCATCTCCTTGCATGCACCATTCCTT
GCGGCGGCGGTGCTCAACGGCCTCAACCTACTACTGGGCTGCTTCCTAATGCAGGAGTCGCATAAGGGAG
AGCGTCGAGATCCCGGGACACATCGATGCGAAACTTC
